>Addgene plasmid #211554 | PB-PARP1-del.p119K120S–eGFP | addgene full sequence | sequence record 419955 | Addgene NGS Result
CGAATTGGCGGTATTCACGACAGCAGGCTGAATAATAAAAAAATTAGAAACTATTATTTAACCCTAGAAA
GATAATCATATTGTGACGTACGTTAAAGATAATCATGCGTAAAATTGACGCATGTGTTTTATCGGTCTGT
ATATCGAGGTTTATTTATTAATTTGAATAGATATTAAGTTTTATTATATTTACACTTACATACTAATAAT
AAATTCAACAAACAATTTATTTATGTTTATTTATTTATTAAAAAAAAACAAAAACTCAAAATTTCTTCTA
TAAAGTAACAAAACTTTTAAACATTCTCTCTTTTACAAAAATAAACTTATTTTGTACTTTAAAAACAGTC
ATGTTGTATTATAAAATAAGTAATTAGCTTAACCTATACATAATAGAAACAAATTATACTTATTAGTCAG
TCAGAAACAACTTTGGCCTAAAGTAGCCCCTTGAATTCAACAAAAGAAAAAAACGATAAAAGATACATCT
GTGGCTTCACTAGCTAGCCCCAGTCACGACGTTGTAAAACGACGGCCAGTGAGTTCGAGCTTGCATGCCT
GCAGGTCGTTACATAACTTACGGTAAATGGCCCGCCTGGCTGACCGCCCAACGACCCCCGCCCATTGACG
TCAATAATGACGTATGTTCCCATAGTAACGCCAATAGGGACTTTCCATTGACGTCAATGGGTGGAGTATT
TACGGTAAACTGCCCACTTGGCAGTACATCAAGTGTATCATATGCCAAGTACGCCCCCTATTGACGTCAA
TGACGGTAAATGGCCCGCCTGGCATTATGCCCAGTACATGACCTTATGGGACTTTCCTACTTGGCAGTAC
ATCTACGTATTAGTCATCGCTATTACCATGGTGATGCGGTTTTGGCAGTACATCAATGGGCGTGGATAGC
GGTTTGACTCACGGGGATTTCCAAGTCTCCACCCCATTGACGTCAATGGGAGTTTGTTTTGGCACCAAAA
TCAACGGGACTTTCCAAAATGTCGTAACAACTCCGCCCCATTGACGCAAATGGGCGGTAGGCGTGTACGG
TGGGAGGTCTATATAAGCAGAGCTGGTTTAGTGAACCGTCAGATCCGCTAGCGCCACCATGGACTACAAA
GACGATGACGACAAGCTTGCCGCCGCGAATTCAATGGCGGAGTCTTCGGATAAGCTCTATCGAGTCGAGT
ACGCCAAGAGCGGGCGCGCCTCTTGCAAGAAATGCAGCGAGAGCATCCCCAAGGACTCGCTCCGGATGGC
CATCATGGTGCAGTCGCCCATGTTTGATGGAAAAGTCCCACACTGGTACCACTTCTCCTGCTTCTGGAAG
GTGGGCCACTCCATCCGGCACCCTGACGTTGAGGTGGATGGGTTCTCTGAGCTTCGGTGGGATGACCAGC
AGAAAGTCAAGAAGACAGCGGAAGCTGGAGGAGTGACAGGCAAAGGCCAGGATGGAATTGGTAGCAAGGC
AGAGAAGACTCTGGGTGACTTTGCAGCAGAGTATGCCAACAGAAGTACGTGCAAGGGGTGTATGGAGAAG
ATAGAAAAGGGCCAGGTGCGCCTGTCCAAGAAGATGGTGGACCCGGAGAAGCCACAGCTAGGCATGATTG
ACCGCTGGTACCATCCAGGCTGCTTTGTCAAGAACAGGGAGGAGCTGGGTTTCCGGCCCGAGTACAGTGC
GAGTCAGCTCAAGGGCTTCAGCCTCCTTGCTACAGAGGATAAAGAAGCCCTGAAGAAGCAGCTCCCAGGA
GTCAAGAGTGAAGGAAAGAGAAAAGGCGATGAGGTGGATGGAGTGGATGAAGTGGCGAAGAAGAAATCTA
AAAAAGAAAAAGACAAGGATAGTAAGCTTGAAAAAGCCCTAAAGGCTCAGAACGACCTGATCTGGAACAT
CAAGGACGAGCTAAAGAAAGTGTGTTCAACTAATGACCTGAAGGAGCTACTCATCTTCAACAAGCAGCAA
GTGCCTTCTGGGGAGTCGGCGATCTTGGACCGAGTAGCTGATGGCATGGTGTTCGGTGCCCTCCTTCCCT
GCGAGGAATGCTCGGGTCAGCTGGTCTTCAAGAGCGATGCCTATTACTGCACTGGGGACGTCACTGCCTG
GACCAAGTGTATGGTCAAGACACAGACACCCAACCGGAAGGAGTGGGTAACCCCAAAGGAATTCCGAGAA
ATCTCTTACCTCAAGAAATTGAAGGTTAAAAAGCAGGACCGTATATTCCCCCCAGAAACCAGCGCCTCCG
TGGCGGCCACGCCTCCGCCCTCCACAGCCTCGGCTCCTGCTGCTGTGAACTCCTCTGCTTCAGCAGATAA
GCCATTATCCAACATGAAGATCCTGACTCTCGGGAAGCTGTCCCGGAACAAGGATGAAGTGAAGGCCATG
ATTGAGAAACTCGGGGGGAAGTTGACGGGGACGGCCAACAAGGCTTCCCTGTGCATCAGCACCAAAAAGG
AGGTGGAAAAGATGAATAAGAAGATGGAGGAAGTAAAGGAAGCCAACATCCGAGTTGTGTCTGAGGACTT
CCTCCAGGACGTCTCCGCCTCCACCAAGAGCCTTCAGGAGTTGTTCTTAGCGCACATCTTGTCCCCTTGG
GGGGCAGAGGTGAAGGCAGAGCCTGTTGAAGTTGTGGCCCCAAGAGGGAAGTCAGGGGCTGCGCTCTCCA
AAAAAAGCAAGGGCCAGGTCAAGGAGGAAGGTATCAACAAATCTGAAAAGAGAATGAAATTAACTCTTAA
AGGAGGAGCAGCTGTGGATCCTGATTCTGGACTGGAACACTCTGCGCATGTCCTGGAGAAAGGTGGGAAG
GTCTTCAGTGCCACCCTTGGCCTGGTGGACATCGTTAAAGGAACCAACTCCTACTACAAGCTGCAGCTTC
TGGAGGACGACAAGGAAAACAGGTATTGGATATTCAGGTCCTGGGGCCGTGTGGGTACGGTGATCGGTAG
CAACAAACTGGAACAGATGCCGTCCAAGGAGGATGCCATTGAGCACTTCATGAAATTATATGAAGAAAAA
ACCGGGAACGCTTGGCACTCCAAAAATTTCACGAAGTATCCCAAAAAGTTCTACCCCCTGGAGATTGACT
ATGGCCAGGATGAAGAGGCAGTGAAGAAGCTGACAGTAAATCCTGGCACCAAGTCCAAGCTCCCCAAGCC
AGTTCAGGACCTCATCAAGATGATCTTTGATGTGGAAAGTATGAAGAAAGCCATGGTGGAGTATGAGATC
GACCTTCAGAAGATGCCCTTGGGGAAGCTGAGCAAAAGGCAGATCCAGGCCGCATACTCCATCCTCAGTG
AGGTCCAGCAGGCGGTGTCTCAGGGCAGCAGCGACTCTCAGATCCTGGATCTCTCAAATCGCTTTTACAC
CCTGATCCCCCACGACTTTGGGATGAAGAAGCCTCCGCTCCTGAACAATGCAGACAGTGTGCAGGCCAAG
GTGGAAATGCTTGACAACCTGCTGGACATCGAGGTGGCCTACAGTCTGCTCAGGGGAGGGTCTGATGATA
GCAGCAAGGATCCCATCGATGTCAACTATGAGAAGCTCAAAACTGACATTAAGGTGGTTGACAGAGATTC
TGAAGAAGCCGAGATCATCAGGAAGTATGTTAAGAACACTCATGCAACCACACACAATGCGTATGACTTG
GAAGTCATCGATATCTTTAAGATAGAGCGTGAAGGCGAATGCCAGCGTTACAAGCCCTTTAAGCAGCTTC
ATAACCGAAGATTGCTGTGGCACGGGTCCAGGACCACCAACTTTGCTGGGATCCTGTCCCAGGGTCTTCG
GATAGCCCCGCCTGAAGCGCCCGTGACAGGCTACATGTTTGGTAAAGGGATCTATTTCGCTGACATGGTC
TCCAAGAGTGCCAACTACTGCCATACGTCTCAGGGAGACCCAATAGGCTTAATCCTGTTGGGAGAAGTTG
CCCTTGGAAACATGTATGAACTGAAGCACGCTTCACATATCAGCAAGTTACCCAAGGGCAAGCACAGTGT
CAAAGGTTTGGGCAAAACTACCCCTGATCCTTCAGCTAACATTAGTCTGGATGGTGTAGACGTTCCTCTT
GGGACCGGGATTTCATCTGGTGTGAATGACACCTCTCTACTATATAACGAGTACATTGTCTATGATATTG
CTCAGGTAAATCTGAAGTATCTGCTGAAACTGAAATTCAATTTTAAGACCTCCCTGTGGTCGGTACCGCG
GGCCCGGGATCCACCGGTCGCCACCATGGTGAGCAAGGGCGAGGAGCTGTTCACCGGGGTGGTGCCCATC
CTGGTCGAGCTGGACGGCGACGTAAACGGCCACAAGTTCAGCGTGTCCGGCGAGGGCGAGGGCGATGCCA
CCTACGGCAAGCTGACCCTGAAGTTCATCTGCACCACCGGCAAGCTGCCCGTGCCCTGGCCCACCCTCGT
GACCACCCTGACCTACGGCGTGCAGTGCTTCAGCCGCTACCCCGACCACATGAAGCAGCACGACTTCTTC
AAGTCCGCCATGCCCGAAGGCTACGTCCAGGAGCGCACCATCTTCTTCAAGGACGACGGCAACTACAAGA
CCCGCGCCGAGGTGAAGTTCGAGGGCGACACCCTGGTGAACCGCATCGAGCTGAAGGGCATCGACTTCAA
GGAGGACGGCAACATCCTGGGGCACAAGCTGGAGTACAACTACAACAGCCACAACGTCTATATCATGGCC
GACAAGCAGAAGAACGGCATCAAGGTGAACTTCAAGATCCGCCACAACATCGAGGACGGCAGCGTGCAGC
TCGCCGACCACTACCAGCAGAACACCCCCATCGGCGACGGCCCCGTGCTGCTGCCCGACAACCACTACCT
GAGCACCCAGTCCGCCCTGAGCAAAGACCCCAACGAGAAGCGCGATCACATGGTCCTGCTGGAGTTCGTG
ACCGCCGCCGGGATCACTCTCGGCATGGACGAGCTGTACAAGTAACCGCGGTGGTAAGAATTCCGCCCCC
CCCCCTCTCCCTCCCCCCCCCTAACGTTACTGGCCGAAGCCGCTTGGAATAAGGCCGGTGTGCGTTTGTC
TATATGTTATTTTCCACCATATTGCCGTCTTTTGGCAATGTGAGGGCCCGGAAACCTGGCCCTGTCTTCT
TGACGAGCATTCCTAGGGGTCTTTCCCCTCTCGCCAAAGGAATGCAGGGTCTGTTGAATGTCGTGAAGGA
AGCAGTTCCTCTGGAAGCTTCTTGAAGACAAACAACGTCTGTAGCGACCCTTTGCAGGCAGCGGAACCCC
CCACCTGGCGACAGGTGCCTCTGCGGCCAAAAGCCACGTGTATAAGATACACCTGCAAAGGCGGCACAAC
CCCAGTGCCACGTTGTGAGTTGGATAGTTGTGGAAAGAGTCAAATGGCTCTCCTCAAGCGTATTCAACAA
GGGGCTGAAGGATGCCCAGAAGGTACCCCATTGTATGGGATCTGATCTGGGGCCTCGGTGCACATGCTTT
ACATGTGTTTAGTCGAGGTTAAAAAAACGTCTAGGCCCCCCGAACCACGGGGACGTGGTTTTCCTTTGAA
AAACACGATGATAATATGGCCACAACCTGTTACATTGCACAAGATAAAAATATATCATCACGAACAGTAA
AACTGTCTGCTTACATAAACAGTAATACAAGGGGTGTTATGGGATCGGCCATTGAACAAGATGGATTGCA
CGCAGGTTCTCCGGCCGCTTGGGTGGAGAGGCTATTCGGCTATGACTGGGCACAACAGACAATCGGCTGC
TCTGATGCCGCCGTGTTCCGGCTGTCAGCGCAGGGGCGCCCGGTTCTTTTTGTCAAGACCGACCTGTCCG
GTGCCCTGAATGAACTGCAGGACGAGGCAGCGCGGCTATCGTGGCTGGCCACGACGGGCGTTCCTTGCGC
AGCTGTGCTCGACGTTGTCACTGAAGCGGGAAGGGACTGGCTGCTATTGGGCGAAGTGCCGGGGCAGGAT
CTCCTGTCATCTCACCTTGCTCCTGCCGAGAAAGTATCCATCATGGCTGATGCAATGCGGCGGCTGCATA
CGCTTGATCCGGCTACCTGCCCATTCGACCACCAAGCGAAACATCGCATCGAGCGAGCACGTACTCGGAT
GGAAGCCGGTCTTGTCGATCAGGATGATCTGGACGAAGAGCATCAGGGGCTCGCGCCAGCCGAACTGTTC
GCCAGGCTCAAGGCGCGCATGCCCGACGGCGAGGATCTCGTCGTGACCCATGGCGATGCCTGCTTGCCGA
ATATCATGGTGGAAAATGGCCGCTTTTCTGGATTCATCGACTGTGGCCGGCTGGGTGTGGCGGACCGCTA
TCAGGACATAGCGTTGGCTACCCGTGATATTGCTGAAGAGCTTGGCGGCGAATGGGCTGACCGCTTCCTC
GTGCTTTACGGTATCGCCGCTCCCGATTCGCAGCGCATCGCCTTCTATCGCCTTCTTGACGAGTTCTTCT
GAAGCGGCCGCGACTCTAGATCATAATCAGCCATACCACATTTGTAGAGGTTTTACTTGCTTTAAAAAAC
CTCCCACACCTCCCCCTGAACCTGAAACATAAAATGAATGCAATTGTTGTTGTTAACTTGTTTATTGCAG
CTTATAATGGTTACAAATAAAGCAATAGCATCACAAATTTCACAAATAAAGCATTTTTTTCACTGCATTC
TAGTTGTGGTTTGTCCAAACTCATCAATGTATCTTAAGGCGTAAATTGTAAGGGTACCAGGATCCCTAAA
GCGCATGCTCCAGACTGTTTATTTTTTTTTTCATTTTTTTTTTGGTCGAACGAGGAGGTTCAAGTGCAGA
AGAGCAGAGAGGATATGCTCATCGTCTAAAGAACTACCCATTTTATTATATATTAGTCACGATATCTATA
ACAAGAAAATATATATATAATAAGTTATCACGTAAGTAGAACATGAAATAACAATATAATTATCGTATGA
GTTAAATCTTAAAAGTCACGTAAAAGATAATCATGCGTCATTTTGACTCACGCGGTCGTTATAGTTCAAA
ATCAGTGACACTTACCGCATTGACAAGCACGCCTCACGGGAGCTCCAAGCGGCGACTGAGATGTCCTAAA
TGCACAGCGACGGATTCGCGCTATTTAGAAAGAGAGAGCAATATTTCAAGAATGCATGCGTCAATTTTAC
GCAGACTATCTTTCTAGGGTTAAAAAAGATTTGCGCTTTACTCGACCTAAACTTTAAACACGTCATAGAA
TCTTCGTTTGACAAAAACCACATTGTGGCCAAGCTGTGTGACGCGACGCGCGCTAAAGAATGGCAAACCA
AGTCGCGCGAGCCAGCTTTTGTTCCCTTTAGTGAGGGTTAATTTCGAGCTTGGCGTAATCATGGTCATAG
CTGTTTCCTGTGTGAAATTGTTATCCGCTCACAATTCCACACAACATACGAGCCGGAAGCATAAAGTGTA
AAGCCTGGGGTGCCTAATGAGTGAGCTAACTCACATTAATTGCGTTGCGCTCACTGCCCGCTTTCCAGTC
GGGAAACCTGTCGTGCCAGCTGCATTAATGAATCGGCCAACGCGCGGGGAGAGGCGGTTTGCGTATTGGG
CGCTCTTCCGCTTCCTCGCTCACTGACTCGCTGCGCTCGGTCGTTCGGCTGCGGCGAGCGGTATCAGCTC
ACTCAAAGGCGGTAATACGGTTATCCACAGAATCAGGGGATAACGCAGGAAAGAACATGTGAGCAAAAGG
CCAGCAAAAGGCCAGGAACCGTAAAAAGGCCGCGTTGCTGGCGTTTTTCCATAGGCTCCGCCCCCCTGAC
GAGCATCACAAAAATCGACGCTCAAGTCAGAGGTGGCGAAACCCGACAGGACTATAAAGATACCAGGCGT
TTCCCCCTGGAAGCTCCCTCGTGCGCTCTCCTGTTCCGACCCTGCCGCTTACCGGATACCTGTCCGCCTT
TCTCCCTTCGGGAAGCGTGGCGCTTTCTCATAGCTCACGCTGTAGGTATCTCAGTTCGGTGTAGGTCGTT
CGCTCCAAGCTGGGCTGTGTGCACGAACCCCCCGTTCAGCCCGACCGCTGCGCCTTATCCGGTAACTATC
GTCTTGAGTCCAACCCGGTAAGACACGACTTATCGCCACTGGCAGCAGCCACTGGTAACAGGATTAGCAG
AGCGAGGTATGTAGGCGGTGCTACAGAGTTCTTGAAGTGGTGGCCTAACTACGGCTACACTAGAAGAACA
GTATTTGGTATCTGCGCTCTGCTGAAGCCAGTTACCTTCGGAAAAAGAGTTGGTAGCTCTTGATCCGGCA
AACAAACCACCGCTGGTAGCGGTGGTTTTTTTGTTTGCAAGCAGCAGATTACGCGCAGAAAAAAAGGATC
TCAAGAAGATCCTTTGATCTTTTCTACGGGGTCTGACGCTCAGTGGAACGAAAACTCACGTTAAGGGATT
TTGGTCATGAGATTATCAAAAAGGATCTTCACCTAGATCCTTTTAAATTAAAAATGAAGTTTTAAATCAA
TCTAAAGTATATATGAGTAAACTTGGTCTGACAGTTACCAATGCTTAATCAGTGAGGCACCTATCTCAGC
GATCTGTCTATTTCGTTCATCCATAGTTGCCTGACTCCCCGTCGTGTAGATAACTACGATACGGGAGGGC
TTACCATCTGGCCCCAGTGCTGCAATGATACCGCGAGACCCACGCTCACCGGCTCCAGATTTATCAGCAA
TAAACCAGCCAGCCGGAAGGGCCGAGCGCAGAAGTGGTCCTGCAACTTTATCCGCCTCCATCCAGTCTAT
TAATTGTTGCCGGGAAGCTAGAGTAAGTAGTTCGCCAGTTAATAGTTTGCGCAACGTTGTTGCCATTGCT
ACAGGCATCGTGGTGTCACGCTCGTCGTTTGGTATGGCTTCATTCAGCTCCGGTTCCCAACGATCAAGGC
GAGTTACATGATCCCCCATGTTGTGCAAAAAAGCGGTTAGCTCCTTCGGTCCTCCGATCGTTGTCAGAAG
TAAGTTGGCCGCAGTGTTATCACTCATGGTTATGGCAGCACTGCATAATTCTCTTACTGTCATGCCATCC
GTAAGATGCTTTTCTGTGACTGGTGAGTACTCAACCAAGTCATTCTGAGAATAGTGTATGCGGCGACCGA
GTTGCTCTTGCCCGGCGTCAATACGGGATAATACCGCGCCACATAGCAGAACTTTAAAAGTGCTCATCAT
TGGAAAACGTTCTTCGGGGCGAAAACTCTCAAGGATCTTACCGCTGTTGAGATCCAGTTCGATGTAACCC
ACTCGTGCACCCAACTGATCTTCAGCATCTTTTACTTTCACCAGCGTTTCTGGGTGAGCAAAAACAGGAA
GGCAAAATGCCGCAAAAAAGGGAATAAGGGCGACACGGAAATGTTGAATACTCATACTCTTCCTTTTTCA
ATATTATTGAAGCATTTATCAGGGTTATTGTCTCATGAGCGGATACATATTTGAATGTATTTAGAAAAAT
AAACAAATAGGGGTTCCGCGCACATTTCCCCGAAAAGTGCCACCTAAATTGTAAGCGTTAATATTTTGTT
AAAATTCGCGTTAAATTTTTGTTAAATCAGCTCATTTTTTAACCAATAGGCCGAAATCGGCAAAATCCCT
TATAAATCAAAAGAATAGACCGAGATAGGGT
[37 nt withheld, positions 9622-9658]
AAAGAACGTGGACTCCAACGTCAAAGG
[49 nt withheld, positions 9686-9734]
T
[91 nt withheld, positions 9736-9826]
G
[124 nt withheld, positions 9828-9951]
CCCATTCGCCATTCAGGCTGCGCAACTGTTGGGAAGGGCGATCGGTGCGGGCCTCTTCGCTATTACGCCA
GCTGGCGAAAGGGGGATGTGCTGCAAGGCGATTAAGTTGGGTAACGCCAGGGTTTTCCCAGTCACGACGT
TGTAAAACGACGGCCAGTGAATTGTAATACGACTCACTATAGGG
Features (pLannotate 1.2.2; 27 found; start..end, strand, type, name):
    437..455     -  ncRNA          3' miR-30a (fragment): sequence downstream of the 71-nt precursor of the human miR-30a microRNA (Zeng et al., 2002) miRNA
    509..542     -  CDS            lacZα (fragment): LacZα fragment of β-galactosidase; lacZ fragment
    548..568     -  misc_feature   MCS (fragment): pUC18/19 multiple cloning site
    567..870     +  enhancer       CMV enhancer: human cytomegalovirus immediate early enhancer
    871..1074    +  promoter       CMV promoter: human cytomegalovirus (CMV) immediate early promoter
   1111..1131    +  CDS            3xFLAG (fragment): three tandem FLAG® epitope tags
   1154..4189    +  CDS            PARP1: PARP1_HUMAN - Also known as ADPRT From Homo sapiens (Human).
   4191..4218    +  misc_feature   MCS (fragment): multiple cloning site
   4226..4945    +  CDS            EGFP: the original enhanced GFP (Yang et al., 1996) mammalian codon-optimized
   4972..5557    +  misc_feature   IRES2: internal ribosome entry site (IRES) of the encephalomyocarditis virus (EMCV)
   5639..6442    +  CDS            NeoR/KanR: aminoglycoside phosphotransferase from Tn5; aph(3')-II (or nptII); confers resistance to neomycin, kanamycin, and G418 (Geneticin®)
   6459..6542    +  CDS            large T antigen (fragment): large T antigen from SV40 (simian virus 40)
   6565..6686    +  polyA_signal   SV40 poly(A) signal: SV40 polyadenylation signal
   6716..6737    -  promoter       PGK promoter (fragment): mouse phosphoglycerate kinase 1 promoter
   6764..6784    -  CDS            gag (truncated) (fragment): truncated Moloney murine leukemia virus (MMLV) gag gene lacking the start codon
   7160..7291    +  CDS            FP (fragment): FP25_NPVAC - Experimental evidence at protein level: Swiss-Prot protein existence level 1. From Autographa californica nuclear polyhedrosis virus (AcMNPV).
   7305..7323    -  promoter       T3 promoter: promoter for bacteriophage T3 RNA polymerase
   7368..7384    -  protein_bind   lac operator: The lac repressor binds to the lac operator to inhibit transcription in E. coli. This inhibition can be relieved by adding lactose or isopropyl-β-D-thiogalactopyranoside (IPTG). lac repressor encoded by lacI
   7392..7422    -  promoter       lac promoter: promoter for the E. coli lac operon
   7437..7458    -  protein_bind   CAP binding site: CAP binding activates transcription in the presence of cAMP. E. coli catabolite activator protein
   7471..7563    -  CDS            lacI (fragment): lac repressor; lacI; The lac repressor binds to the lac operator to inhibit transcription in E. coli. This inhibition can be relieved by adding lactose or isopropyl-β-D-thiogalactopyranoside (IPTG).
   7746..8334    -  rep_origin     ori: high-copy-number ColE1/pMB1/pBR322/pUC origin of replication
   8505..9365    -  CDS            AmpR: β-lactamase; bla; confers resistance to ampicillin, carbenicillin, and related antibiotics
   9366..9470    -  promoter       AmpR promoter: bla
   9523..9951    -  rep_origin     f1 ori (sequence partly withheld): f1 bacteriophage origin of replication; arrow indicates direction of (+) strand synthesis
   9956..10113   -  CDS            lacZα (fragment): LacZα fragment of β-galactosidase; lacZ fragment
  10116..10134   +  promoter       T7 promoter: promoter for bacteriophage T7 RNA polymerase
