[The description below was written by a language model from this plasmid's Addgene catalogue record and pLannotate feature annotations shown in this document.]
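Description:
PB-PARP1-del.p119K120S–eGFP is a 10.1 kb mammalian expression plasmid built on a custom piggyBac transposon backbone. It is intended for stable genomic integration of its cargo when a piggyBac transposase is supplied. In E. coli it is maintained through a high-copy ColE1/pUC-type origin and selected with ampicillin via the β-lactamase gene. An f1 origin, T7 and T3 promoters and lac/lacZα remnants are carried over from the parental cloning vector. The automated annotation does not label the piggyBac terminal repeats. The only hint of transposon-derived flanking sequence is a short fragment matching the baculovirus FP25 gene downstream of the cassette, so the exact transposon boundaries cannot be read from the feature table.

The payload is a single bicistronic transcription unit driven by the CMV immediate-early enhancer and promoter. The first cistron is human PARP1 carrying an in-frame deletion of residues K119 and S120, fused at its C terminus to EGFP through a short linker derived from a multiple cloning site. A small 3xFLAG fragment is annotated just upstream of the PARP1 coding sequence, but the catalogue entry does not list a FLAG tag, so whether it is expressed is unclear. An EMCV IRES follows and drives translation of the neomycin phosphotransferase gene from the same mRNA, which ends at an SV40 polyadenylation signal. Because the two cistrons share one transcript, G418 resistance selects for cells that also express the PARP1–EGFP fusion.

The plasmid comes from work on the removal of trapped PARP1 from chromatin. The record supports its use for generating stable cell lines in which the fluorescent mutant PARP1 can be followed and compared with other PARP1 forms, although it does not state the functional consequence of the deletion.
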