Addgene plasmid #211554: PB-PARP1-del.p119K120S–eGFP
Purpose: A piggyBac vector containing CMV-PARP1-del.p119K120S-eGFP-IRES-Neo cassette.
Depositing lab: Chris Lord. Depositing organization: Institute of Cancer Research. Publication: The ubiquitin-dependent ATPase p97 removes cytotoxic trapped PARP1 from chromatin. Krastev DB, Li S, Sun Y, Wicks AJ, Hoslett G, Weekes D, Badder LM, Knight EG, Marlow R, Pardo MC, Yu L, Talele TT, Bartek J, Choudhary JS, Pommier Y, Pettitt SJ, Tutt ANJ, Ramadan K, Lord CJ. Nat Cell Biol. 2022 Jan;24(1):62-73. doi: 10.1038/s41556-021-00807-6. Epub 2022 Jan 10. PubMed 35013556.
Backbone
  Vector backbone: custom
  Vector type: Mammalian Expression ; PiggyBac
  Selectable markers: Neomycin (select with G418)
Growth in bacteria
  Bacterial resistance: Ampicillin, 100 μg/mL
  Growth temperature: 37°C
  Growth strain: DH5alpha
  Copy number: Unknown
Gene/Insert
  Gene/Insert name: PARP1
  Species: H. sapiens (human)
  Mutation: deletion of amino acids 119K 120S
  Entrez Gene: PARP1 (a.k.a. ADPRT, ADPRT 1, ADPRT1, ARTD1, PARP, PARP-1, PARS, PPOL, Poly-PARP, pADPRT-1)
  Promoter: CMV
  Tag / fusion protein: eGFP (C terminal on insert)
  Cloning method: Gibson Cloning
  Sequencing primers: 5′ CGCAAATGGGCGGTAGGCGTG
Terms and licenses: Academic/Nonprofit Terms; Industry Terms: Not Available to Industry
How to cite: PB-PARP1-del.p119K120S–eGFP was a gift from Chris Lord (Addgene plasmid # 211554 ; http://n2t.net/addgene:211554 ; RRID:Addgene_211554)
